LOCUS       Exported 7756 bp ds-DNA circular SYN 13-MAY-2021
DEFINITION  Mammalian expression plasmid for SARS-CoV-2 3'-to-5' exonuclease.
ACCESSION   .
VERSION     .
KEYWORDS    pGBW-m4134188
SOURCE      synthetic DNA construct
  ORGANISM  synthetic DNA construct
REFERENCE   1 (bases 1 to 7756)
  TITLE     SARS-CoV-2 protein Mammalian expression constructs, tagged, for
            protein expression and/or purification
REFERENCE   2 (bases 1 to 7756)
  AUTHORS   .
  TITLE     Direct Submission
  JOURNAL   Exported May 13, 2021 from SnapGene Server 1.1.58
            http://www.snapgene.com
FEATURES             Location/Qualifiers
     source          1..7756
                     /organism="synthetic DNA construct"
                     /mol_type="other DNA"
     CDS             1583..1603
                     /codon_start=1
                     /product="tobacco etch virus (TEV) protease recognition and
                     cleavage site"
                     /label=TEV site
                     /translation="ENLYFQS"
     CDS             1607..1672
                     /codon_start=1
                     /product="three tandem FLAG(R) epitope tags, followed by an
                     enterokinase cleavage site"
                     /label=3xFLAG
                     /translation="DYKDHDGDYKDHDIDYKDDDDK"
     polyA_signal    1725..1846
                     /label=SV40 poly(A) signal
                     /note="SV40 polyadenylation signal"
     primer_bind     complement(1736..1755)
                     /label=EBV-rev
                     /note="SV40 polyA terminator, reverse primer"
     primer_bind     1790..1809
                     /label=SV40pA-R
                     /note="SV40 polyA, reverse primer"
     terminator      1961..2007
                     /label=T7 terminator
                     /note="transcription terminator for bacteriophage T7 RNA
                     polymerase"
     terminator      2037..2173
                     /label=rrnG terminator
                     /note="transcription terminator from the E. coli ribosomal
                     RNA rrnG operon (Albrechtsen et al., 1991)"
     misc_feature    2218..2289
                     /label=3' beta-globin insulator
                     /note="insulator downstream of the human beta-globin locus
                     (Farrell et al., 2002)"
     rep_origin      complement(2515..3103)
                     /direction=LEFT
                     /label=ori
                     /note="high-copy-number ColE1/pMB1/pBR322/pUC origin of
                     replication"
     primer_bind     complement(2595..2614)
                     /label=pBR322ori-F
                     /note="pBR322 origin, forward primer"
     promoter        3603..4812
                     /label=UbC promoter
                     /note="human ubiquitin C promoter"
     primer_bind     4649..4668
                     /label=hUBCpro-F
                     /note="Human Ubiquitin C (UbC) promoter, forward primer"
     CDS             4816..5415
                     /codon_start=1
                     /gene="pac from Streptomyces alboniger"
                     /product="puromycin N-acetyltransferase"
                     /label=PuroR
                     /note="confers resistance to puromycin"
                     /translation="MTEYKPTVRLATRDDVPRAVRTLAAAFADYPATRHTVDPDRHIER
                     VTELQELFLTRVGLDIGKVWVADDGAAVAVWTTPESVEAGAVFAEIGPRMAELSGSRLA
                     AQQQMEGLLAPHRPKEPAWFLATVGVSPDHQGKGLGSAVVLPGVEAAERAGVPAFLETS
                     APRNLPFYERLGFTVTADVEVPEGPRTWCMTRKPGA"
     primer_bind     complement(4816..4835)
                     /label=Puro-R
                     /note="Puromycin resistance gene, reverse primer. Also
                     called puro-variant-R"
     primer_bind     5312..5332
                     /label=Puro-F
                     /note="Puromycin resistance gene, forward primer"
     polyA_signal    5442..5490
                     /note="synthetic polyadenylation signal"
     CDS             5756..6616
                     /codon_start=1
                     /gene="bla"
                     /product="beta-lactamase"
                     /label=AmpR
                     /note="confers resistance to ampicillin, carbenicillin, and
                     related antibiotics"
                     /translation="MSIQHFRVALIPFFAAFCLPVFAHPETLVKVKDAEDQLGARVGYI
                     ELDLNSGKILESFRPEERFPMMSTFKVLLCGAVLSRIDAGQEQLGRRIHYSQNDLVEYS
                     PVTEKHLTDGMTVRELCSAAITMSDNTAANLLLTTIGGPKELTAFLHNMGDHVTRLDRW
                     EPELNEAIPNDERDTTMPVAMATTLRKLLTGELLTLASRQQLIDWMEADKVAGPLLRSA
                     LPAGWFIADKSGAGERGSRGIIAALGPDGKPSRIVVIYTTGSQATMDERNRQIAEIGAS
                     LIKHW"
     primer_bind     complement(5974..5993)
                     /label=Amp-R
                     /note="Ampicillin resistance gene, reverse primer"
     terminator      6629..6765
                     /label=rrnG terminator
                     /note="transcription terminator from the E. coli ribosomal
                     RNA rrnG operon (Albrechtsen et al., 1991)"
     misc_feature    6910..6981
                     /label=5' beta-globin insulator
                     /note="insulator upstream of the human beta-globin locus
                     (Farrell et al., 2002)"
     terminator      6986..7032
                     /label=T7 terminator
                     /note="transcription terminator for bacteriophage T7 RNA
                     polymerase"
     polyA_signal    7050..7098
                     /note="synthetic polyadenylation signal"
     enhancer        7179..7482
                     /label=CMV enhancer
                     /note="human cytomegalovirus immediate early enhancer"
     promoter        7484..7686
                     /label=CMV promoter
                     /note="human cytomegalovirus (CMV) immediate early
                     promoter"
     primer_bind     7637..7657
                     /label=CMV-F
                     /note="Human CMV immediate early promoter, forward primer"
     regulatory      7755..8
                     /regulatory_class="other"
                     /note="vertebrate consensus sequence for strong initiation
                     of translation (Kozak, 1987)"
ORIGIN
        1 caccatggaa aatgtaacag gactctttaa agattgtagt aaggtaatca ctgggttaca
       61 tcctacacag gcacctacac acctcagtgt tgacactaaa ttcaaaactg aaggtttatg
      121 tgttgacata cctggcatac ctaaggacat gacctataga agactcatct ctatgatggg
      181 ttttaaaatg aattatcaag ttaatggtta ccctaacatg tttatcaccc gcgaagaagc
      241 tataagacat gtacgtgcat ggattggctt cgatgtcgag gggtgtcatg ctactagaga
      301 agctgttggt accaatttac ctttacagct aggtttttct acaggtgtta acctagttgc
      361 tgtacctaca ggttatgttg atacacctaa taatacagat ttttccagag ttagtgctaa
      421 accaccgcct ggagatcaat ttaaacacct cataccactt atgtacaaag gacttccttg
      481 gaatgtagtg cgtataaaga ttgtacaaat gttaagtgac acacttaaaa atctctctga
      541 cagagtcgta tttgtcttat gggcacatgg ctttgagttg acatctatga agtattttgt
      601 gaaaatagga cctgagcgca cctgttgtct atgtgataga cgtgccacat gcttttccac
      661 tgcttcagac acttatgcct gttggcatca ttctattgga tttgattacg tctataatcc
      721 gtttatgatt gatgttcaac aatggggttt tacaggtaac ctacaaagca accatgatct
      781 gtattgtcaa gtccatggta atgcacatgt agctagttgt gatgcaatca tgactaggtg
      841 tctagctgtc cacgagtgct ttgttaagcg tgttgactgg actattgaat atcctataat
      901 tggtgatgaa ctgaagatta atgcggcttg tagaaaggtt caacacatgg ttgttaaagc
      961 tgcattatta gcagacaaat tcccagttct tcacgacatt ggtaacccta aagctattaa
     1021 gtgtgtacct caagctgatg tagaatggaa gttctatgat gcacagcctt gtagtgacaa
     1081 agcttataaa atagaagaat tattctattc ttatgccaca cattctgaca aattcacaga
     1141 tggtgtatgc ctattttgga attgcaatgt cgatagatat cctgctaatt ccattgtttg
     1201 tagatttgac actagagtgc tatctaacct taacttgcct ggttgtgatg gtggcagttt
     1261 gtatgtaaat aaacatgcat tccacacacc agcttttgat aaaagtgctt ttgttaattt
     1321 aaaacaatta ccatttttct attactctga cagtccatgt gagtctcatg gaaaacaagt
     1381 agtgtcagat atagattatg taccactaaa gtctgctacg tgtataacac gttgcaattt
     1441 aggtggtgct gtctgtagac atcatgctaa tgagtacaga ttgtatctcg atgcttataa
     1501 catgatgatc tcagctggct ttagcttgtg ggtttacaaa caatttgata cttataacct
     1561 ctggaacact tttacaagac ttgaaaacct ttactttcag tcgatggatt ataaggacca
     1621 cgatggagac tacaaagatc atgacattga ttacaaggac gacgatgaca aataagctag
     1681 cttgactgac tgagatacag cgtaccttca gctcacagac atgataagat acattgatga
     1741 gtttggacaa accacaacta gaatgcagtg aaaaaaatgc tttatttgtg aaatttgtga
     1801 tgctattgct ttatttgtaa ccattataag ctgcaataaa caagttaaca acaacaattg
     1861 cattcatttt atgtttcagg ttcaggggga ggtgtgggag gttttttaaa gcaagtaaaa
     1921 cctctacaaa tgtggtattg gcccatctct atcggtatcg tagcataacc ccttggggcc
     1981 tctaaacggg tcttgagggg ttttttgtgc ccctcgggcc ggattgctat ctaccggcat
     2041 tggcgcagaa aaaaatgcct gatgcgacgc tgcgcgtctt atactcccac atatgccaga
     2101 ttcagcaacg gatacggctt ccccaacttg cccacttcca tacgtgtcct ccttaccaga
     2161 aatttatcct taaggtcgtc agctatcctg caggcgatct ctcgatttcg atcaagacat
     2221 tcctttaatg gtcttttctg gacaccacta ggggtcagaa gtagttcatc aaactttctt
     2281 ccctccctaa tctcattggt taccttgggc tatcgaaact taattaacca gtcaagtcag
     2341 ctacttggcg agatcgactt gtctgggttt cgactacgct cagaattgcg tcagtcaagt
     2401 tcgatctggt ccttgctatt gcacccgttc tccgattacg agtttcattt aaatcatgtg
     2461 agcaaaaggc cagcaaaagg ccaggaaccg taaaaaggcc gcgttgctgg cgtttttcca
     2521 taggctccgc ccccctgacg agcatcacaa aaatcgacgc tcaagtcaga ggtggcgaaa
     2581 cccgacagga ctataaagat accaggcgtt tccccctgga agctccctcg tgcgctctcc
     2641 tgttccgacc ctgccgctta ccggatacct gtccgccttt ctcccttcgg gaagcgtggc
     2701 gctttctcat agctcacgct gtaggtatct cagttcggtg taggtcgttc gctccaagct
     2761 gggctgtgtg cacgaacccc ccgttcagcc cgaccgctgc gccttatccg gtaactatcg
     2821 tcttgagtcc aacccggtaa gacacgactt atcgccactg gcagcagcca ctggtaacag
     2881 gattagcaga gcgaggtatg taggcggtgc tacagagttc ttgaagtggt ggcctaacta
     2941 cggctacact agaagaacag tatttggtat ctgcgctctg ctgaagccag ttaccttcgg
     3001 aaaaagagtt ggtagctctt gatccggcaa acaaaccacc gctggtagcg gtggtttttt
     3061 tgtttgcaag cagcagatta cgcgcagaaa aaaaggatct caagaagatc ctttgatctt
     3121 ttctacgggg tctgacgctc agtggaacga aaactcacgt taagggattt tggtcatgag
     3181 attatcaaaa aggatcttca cctagatcct tttaaattaa aaatgaagtt ttaaatcaat
     3241 ctaaagtata tatgagtaaa cttggtctga cagttaccaa tgcttaatca gtgaggcacc
     3301 tatctcagcg atctgtctat ttcgttcatc catagttgca tttaaatttc cgaactctcc
     3361 aaggccctcg tcggaaaatc ttcaaacctt tcgtccgatc catcttgcag gctacctctc
     3421 gaacgaacta tcgcaagtct cttggccggc cttgcgcctt ggctattgct tggcagcgcc
     3481 tatcgccagg tattactcca atcccgaata tccgagatcg ggatcacccg agagaagttc
     3541 aacctacatc ctcaatcccg atctatccga gatccgagga atatcgaaat cggggcgcgc
     3601 ctggcctccg cgccgggttt tggcgcctcc cgcgggcgcc cccctcgtca cggcgagcgc
     3661 tgccacgtca gacgaagggc gcaggagcgt cctgatcctt ccgcccggac gctcaggaca
     3721 gcggcccgct gctcataaga ctcggcctta gaaccccagt atcagcagaa ggacatttta
     3781 ggacgggact tgggtgactc tagggcactg gttttctttc cagagagcgg aacaggcgag
     3841 gaaaagtagt cccttctcgg cgattctgcg gagggatctc cgtggggcgg tgaacgccga
     3901 tgattatata aggacgcgcc gggtgtggca cagctagttc cgtcgcagcc gggatttggg
     3961 tcgcggttct tgtttgtgga tcgctgtgat cgtcacttgg tgagtagcgg gctgctgggc
     4021 tggccggggc tttcgtggcc gccgggccgc tcggtgggac ggaagcgtgt ggagagaccg
     4081 ccaagggctg tagtctgggt ccgcgagcaa ggttgccctg aactgggggt tggggggagc
     4141 gcagcaaaat ggcggctgtt cccgagtctt gaatggaaga cgcttgtgag gcgggctgtg
     4201 aggtcgttga aacaaggtgg ggggcatggt gggcggcaag aacccaaggt cttgagccct
     4261 tcgctaatgc gggaaagctc ttattcgggt gagatgggct gggcaccatc tggggaccct
     4321 gacgtgaagt ttgtcactga ctggagaact cggtttgtcg tctgttgcgg gggcggcagt
     4381 tatggcggtg ccgttgggca gtgcacccgt acctttggga gcgcgcgccc tcgtcgtgtc
     4441 gtgacgtcac ccgttctgtt ggcttataat gcagggtggg gccacctgcc ggtaggtgtg
     4501 cggtaggctt ttctccgtcg caggacgcag ggttcgggcc tagggtaggc tctcctgaat
     4561 cgacaggcgc cggacctctg gtgaggggag ggataagtga ggcgtcagtt tctttggtcg
     4621 gttttatgta cctatcttct taagtagctg aagctccggt tttgaactat gcgctcgggg
     4681 ttggcgagtg tgttttgtga agttttttag gcaccttttg aaatgtaatc atttgggtca
     4741 atatgtaatt ttcagtgtta gacttgtaaa ttgtccgcta aattctggcc gtttttggct
     4801 tttttgttag acaacatgac cgagtacaag cccacggtgc gcctcgccac ccgcgacgac
     4861 gtccccaggg ccgtacgcac cctcgccgcc gcgttcgccg actaccccgc cacgcgccac
     4921 accgtcgatc cggaccgcca catcgagcgg gtcaccgagc tgcaagaact cttcctcacg
     4981 cgcgtcgggc tcgacatcgg caaggtgtgg gtcgcggacg acggcgccgc ggtggcggtc
     5041 tggaccacgc cggagagcgt cgaagcgggg gcggtgttcg ccgagatcgg cccgcgcatg
     5101 gccgagttga gcggttcccg gctggccgcg cagcaacaga tggagggcct cctggcgccg
     5161 caccggccca aggagcccgc gtggttcctg gccaccgtcg gcgtctcgcc cgaccaccag
     5221 ggcaagggtc tgggcagcgc cgtcgtgctc cccggagtgg aggccgccga gcgcgccggg
     5281 gtgcccgcct tcctggagac ctccgcgccc cgcaacctcc ccttctacga gcggctcggc
     5341 ttcaccgtca ccgccgacgt cgaggtgccc gaaggaccgc gcacctggtg catgacccgc
     5401 aagcccggtg cctaggctag tatgtaagcc tagtcttaga taataaaatc gctatccatc
     5461 gaagatggat gtgtgttggt tttttgtgtg tgtaacgcta ggcgcgcctg gtgtaccgag
     5521 aacgatcctc tcagtgcgag tctcgacgat ccatatcgtt gcttggcagt cagccagtcg
     5581 gaatccagct tgggacccag gaagtccaat cgtcagatat tgtactcaag cctggtcacg
     5641 gcagcgtacc gatctgttta aacctagata ttgatagtct gatcggtcaa cgtataatcg
     5701 agtcctagct tttgcaaaca tctatcaaga gacaggatca gcaggaggct ttcgcatgag
     5761 tattcaacat ttccgtgtcg cccttattcc cttttttgcg gcattttgcc ttcctgtttt
     5821 tgctcaccca gaaacgctgg tgaaagtaaa agatgctgaa gatcagttgg gtgcgcgagt
     5881 gggttacatc gaactggatc tcaacagcgg taagatcctt gagagttttc gccccgaaga
     5941 acgctttcca atgatgagca cttttaaagt tctgctatgt ggcgcggtat tatcccgtat
     6001 tgacgccggg caagagcaac tcggtcgccg catacactat tctcagaatg acttggttga
     6061 gtattcacca gtcacagaaa agcatcttac ggatggcatg acagtaagag aattatgcag
     6121 tgctgccata accatgagtg ataacactgc ggccaactta cttctgacaa cgattggagg
     6181 accgaaggag ctaaccgctt ttttgcacaa catgggggat catgtaactc gccttgatcg
     6241 ttgggaaccg gagctgaatg aagccatacc aaacgacgag cgtgacacca cgatgcctgt
     6301 agcaatggca acaaccttgc gtaaactatt aactggcgaa ctacttactc tagcttcccg
     6361 gcaacagttg atagactgga tggaggcgga taaagttgca ggaccacttc tgcgctcggc
     6421 ccttccggct ggctggttta ttgctgataa atctggagcc ggtgagcgtg ggtctcgcgg
     6481 tatcattgca gcactggggc cagatggtaa gccctcccgt atcgtagtta tctacacgac
     6541 ggggagtcag gcaactatgg atgaacgaaa tagacagatc gctgagatag gtgcctcact
     6601 gattaagcat tggtaaccga ttctaggtgc attggcgcag aaaaaaatgc ctgatgcgac
     6661 gctgcgcgtc ttatactccc acatatgcca gattcagcaa cggatacggc ttccccaact
     6721 tgcccacttc catacgtgtc ctccttacca gaaatttatc cttaagatcg tttaaactcg
     6781 actctggctc tatcgaatct ccgtcgtttc gagcttacgc gaacagccgt ggcgctcatt
     6841 tgctcgtcgg gcatcgaatc tcgtcagcta tcgtcagctt acctttttgg cagcgatcgc
     6901 ggctcccgac atcttggacc attagctcca caggtatctt cttccctcta gtggtcataa
     6961 cagcagcttc agctacctct caattcaaaa aacccctcaa gacccgttta gaggccccaa
     7021 ggggttatgc tatcaatcgt tgcgttacac acacaaaaaa ccaacacaca tccatcttcg
     7081 atggatagcg attttattat ctaactgctg atcgagtgta gccagatcta gtaatcaatt
     7141 acggggtcat tagttcatag cccatatatg gagttccgcg ttacataact tacggtaaat
     7201 ggcccgcctg gctgaccgcc caacgacccc cgcccattga cgtcaataat gacgtatgtt
     7261 cccatagtaa cgccaatagg gactttccat tgacgtcaat gggtggagta tttacggtaa
     7321 actgcccact tggcagtaca tcaagtgtat catatgccaa gtacgccccc tattgacgtc
     7381 aatgacggta aatggcccgc ctggcattat gcccagtaca tgaccttatg ggactttcct
     7441 acttggcagt acatctacgt attagtcatc gctattacca tgctgatgcg gttttggcag
     7501 tacatcaatg ggcgtggata gcggtttgac tcacggggat ttccaagtct ccaccccatt
     7561 gacgtcaatg ggagtttgtt ttggcaccaa aatcaacggg actttccaaa atgtcgtaac
     7621 aactccgccc cattgacgca aatgggcggt aggcgtgtac ggtgggaggt ctatataagc
     7681 agagctggtt tagtgaaccg tcagatcaga tctttgtcga tcctaccatc cactcgacac
     7741 acccgccagc ggccgc
//
